>Addgene plasmid #139973 | EFNB2-gRNA3/4 | addgene full sequence | sequence record 275757 | Addgene NGS Result
ATGACCATGATTACGCCAAGCTCTAATACGACTCACTATAGGGAAAGCTCGGTACCACGCATGCTGCAGA
CGCGTTACGTATCGGATCCAGAATTCGTGATCCAAGCTCGGATCCGATATCGACGTCAAGGTCGGGCAGG
AAGAGGGCCTATTTCCCATGATTCCTTCATATTTGCATATACGATACAAGGCTGTTAGAGAGATAATTAG
AATTAATTTGACTGTAAACACAAAGATATTAGTACAAAATACGTGACGTAGAAAGTAATAATTTCTTGGG
TAGTTTGCAGTTTTAAAATTATGTTTTAAAATGGACTATCATATGCTTACCGTAACTTGAAAGTATTTCG
ATTTCTTGGCTTTATATATCTTGTGGAAAGGACGAAACACCGCCGGCGAACATTTACTACAGTTTTAGAG
CTAGAAATAGCAAGTTAAAATAAGGCTAGTCCGTTATCAACTTGAAAAAGTGGCACCGAGTCGGTGCTTT
TTTTTGCGGCCGCACTTGAAATTCGATCTGAATTCGTCGACAAGCTTCTCGAGCCTAGGCTAGCTCTAGA
CCACACGTGTGGGGGCCCGAGCTCGCGGCCGCTGTATTCTATAGTGTCACCTAAATGGCCGCACAATTCA
CTGGCCGTCGTTTTACAACGTCGTGACTGGGAAAACCCTGGCGTTACCCAACTTAATCGCCTTGCAGCAC
ATCCCCCTTTCGCCAGCTGGCGTAATAGCGAAGAGGCCCGCACCGATCGCCCTTCCCAACAGTTGCGCAG
CCTGAATGGCGAATGGAAATTGTAAGCGTTAATATTTTGTTAAAATTCGCGTTAAATTTTTGTTAAATCA
GCTCATTTTTTAACCAATAGGCCGAAATCGGCAAAATCCCTTATAAATCAAAAGAATAGACCGAGATAGG
GT
[37 nt withheld, positions 913-949]
AAAGAACGTGGACTCCAACGTCAAAGG
[49 nt withheld, positions 977-1025]
T
[91 nt withheld, positions 1027-1117]
G
[124 nt withheld, positions 1119-1242]
CAGGTGGCACTTTTCGGGGAAATGTGCGCGGAACCCCTATTTGTTTATTTTTCTAAATACATTCAAATAT
GTATCCGCTCATGAGACAATAACCCTGATAAATGCTTCAATAATATTGAAAAAGGAAGAGTATGAGTATT
CAACATTTCCGTGTCGCCCTTATTCCCTTTTTTGCGGCATTTTGCCTTCCTGTTTTTGCTCACCCAGAAA
CGCTGGTGAAAGTAAAAGATGCTGAAGATCAGTTGGGTGCACGAGTGGGTTACATCGAACTGGATCTCAA
CAGCGGTAAGATCCTTGAGAGTTTTCGCCCCGAAGAACGTTTTCCAATGATGAGCACTTTTAAAGTTCTG
CTATGTGGCGCGGTATTATCCCGTATTGACGCCGGGCAAGAGCAACTCGGTCGCCGCATACACTATTCTC
AGAATGACTTGGTTGAGTACTCACCAGTCACAGAAAAGCATCTTACGGATGGCATGACAGTAAGAGAATT
ATGCAGTGCTGCCATAACCATGAGTGATAACACTGCGGCCAACTTACTTCTGACAACGATCGGAGGACCG
AAGGAGCTAACCGCTTTTTTGCACAACATGGGGGATCATGTAACTCGCCTTGATCGTTGGGAACCGGAGC
TGAATGAAGCCATACCAAACGACGAGCGTGACACCACGATGCCTGTAGCAATGGCAACAACGTTGCGCAA
ACTATTAACTGGCGAACTACTTACTCTAGCTTCCCGGCAACAATTAATAGACTGGATGGAGGCGGATAAA
GTTGCAGGACCACTTCTGCGCTCGGCCCTTCCGGCTGGCTGGTTTATTGCTGATAAATCTGGAGCCGGTG
AGCGTGGGTCTCGCGGTATCATTGCAGCACTGGGGCCAGATGGTAAGCCCTCCCGTATCGTAGTTATCTA
CACGACGGGGAGTCAGGCAACTATGGATGAACGAAATAGACAGATCGCTGAGATAGGTGCCTCACTGATT
AAGCATTGGTAACTGTCAGACCAAGTTTACTCATATATACTTTAGATTGATTTAAAACTTCATTTTTAAT
TTAAAAGGATCTAGGTGAAGATCCTTTTTGATAATCTCATGAACAATAAAACTGTCTGCTTACATAAACA
GTAATACAAGGGGTGTTATGAGCCATATTCAACGGGAAACGTCTTGCTCTAGGCCGCGATTAAATTCCAA
CATGGATGCTGATTTATATGGGTATAAATGGGCTCGCGATAATGTCGGGCAATCAGGTGCGACAATCTAT
CGATTGTATGGGAAGCCCGATGCGCCAGAGTTGTTTCTGAAACATGGCAAAGGTAGCGTTGCCAATGATG
TTACAGATGAGATGGTCAGACTAAACTGGCTGACGGAATTTATGCCTCTTCCGACCATCAAGCATTTTAT
CCGTACTCCTGATGATGCATGGTTACTCACCACTGCGATCCCCGGGAAAACAGCATTCCAGGTATTAGAA
GAATATCCTGATTCAGGTGAAAATATTGTTGATGCGCTGGCAGTGTTCCTGCGCCGGTTGCATTCGATTC
CTGTTTGTAATTGTCCTTTTAACAGCGATCGCGTATTTCGTCTCGCTCAGGCGCAATCACGAATGAATAA
CGGTTTGGTTGATGCGAGTGATTTTGATGACGAGCGTAATGGCTGGCCTGTTGAACAAGTCTGGAAAGAA
ATGCATAAACTTTTGCCATTCTCACCGGATTCAGTCGTCACTCATGGTGATTTCTCACTTGATAACCTTA
TTTTTGACGAGGGGAAATTAATAGGTTGTATTGATGTTGGACGAGTCGGAATCGCAGACCGATACCAGGA
TCTTGCCATCCTATGGAACTGCCTCGGTGAGTTTTCTCCTTCATTACAGAAACGGCTTTTTCAAAAATAT
GGTATTGATAATCCTGATATGAATAAATTGCAGTTTCATTTGATGCTCGATGAGTTTTTCTAAGAATTAA
TTCATGACCAAAATCCCTTAACGTGAGTTTTCGTTCCACTGAGCGTCAGACCCCGTAGAAAAGATCAAAG
GATCTTCTTGAGATCCTTTTTTTCTGCGCGTAATCTGCTGCTTGCAAACAAAAAAACCACCGCTACCAGC
GGTGGTTTGTTTGCCGGATCAAGAGCTACCAACTCTTTTTCCGAAGGTAACTGGCTTCAGCAGAGCGCAG
ATACCAAATACTGTTCTTCTAGTGTAGCCGTAGTTAGGCCACCACTTCAAGAACTCTGTAGCACCGCCTA
CATACCTCGCTCTGCTAATCCTGTTACCAGTGGCTGCTGCCAGTGGCGATAAGTCGTGTCTTACCGGGTT
GGACTCAAGACGATAGTTACCGGATAAGGCGCAGCGGTCGGGCTGAACGGGGGGTTCGTGCACACAGCCC
AGCTTGGAGCGAACGACCTACACCGAACTGAGATACCTACAGCGTGAGCTATGAGAAAGCGCCACGCTTC
CCGAAGGGAGAAAGGCGGACAGGTATCCGGTAAGCGGCAGGGTCGGAACAGGAGAGCGCACGAGGGAGCT
TCCAGGGGGAAACGCCTGGTATCTTTATAGTCCTGTCGGGTTTCGCCACCTCTGACTTGAGCGTCGATTT
TTGTGATGCTCGTCAGGGGGGCGGAGCCTATGGAAAAACGCCAGCAACGCGGCCTTTTTACGGTTCCTGG
CCTTTTGCTGGCCTTTTGCTCACATGTTCTTTCCTGCGTTATCCCCTGATTCTGTGGATAACCGTATTAC
CGCCTTTGAGTGAGCTGATACCGCTCGCCGCAGCCGAACGACCGAGCGCAGCGAGTCAGTGAGCGAGGAA
GCGGAAGAGCGCCCAATACGCAAACCGCCTCTCCCCGCGCGTTGGCCGATTCATTAATGCAGCTGGCACG
ACAGGTTTCCCGACTGGAAAGCGGGCAGTGAGCGCAACGCAATTAATGTGAGTTAGCTCACTCATTAGGC
ACCCCAGGCTTTACACTTTATGCTTCCGGCTCGTATGTTGTGTGGAATTGTGAGCGGATAACAATTTCAC
ACAGGAAACAGCT
Features (pLannotate 1.2.2; 14 found; start..end, strand, type, name):
     24..42      +  promoter       T7 promoter: promoter for bacteriophage T7 RNA polymerase
    143..383     +  promoter       U6 promoter: RNA polymerase III promoter for human U6 snRNA
    412..487     +  misc_RNA       gRNA scaffold: guide RNA scaffold for the Streptococcus pyogenes CRISPR/Cas9 system
    598..616     -  promoter       SP6 promoter: promoter for bacteriophage SP6 RNA polymerase
    626..783     +  CDS            lacZα (fragment): LacZα fragment of β-galactosidase; lacZ fragment
    814..1242    -  rep_origin     f1 ori (sequence partly withheld): f1 bacteriophage origin of replication; arrow indicates direction of (+) strand synthesis
   1269..1373    +  promoter       AmpR promoter: bla
   1374..2234    +  CDS            AmpR: β-lactamase; bla; confers resistance to ampicillin, carbenicillin, and related antibiotics
   2380..3195    +  CDS            KanR: aminoglycoside phosphotransferase; aph(3')-Ia; confers resistance to kanamycin in bacteria or G418 (Geneticin®) in eukaryotes
   3280..3868    +  rep_origin     ori: high-copy-number ColE1/pMB1/pBR322/pUC origin of replication
   4051..4143    +  CDS            lacI (fragment): lac repressor; lacI; The lac repressor binds to the lac operator to inhibit transcription in E. coli. This inhibition can be relieved by adding lactose or isopropyl-β-D-thiogalactopyranoside (IPTG).
   4156..4177    +  protein_bind   CAP binding site: CAP binding activates transcription in the presence of cAMP. E. coli catabolite activator protein
   4192..4222    +  promoter       lac promoter: promoter for the E. coli lac operon
   4230..4246    +  protein_bind   lac operator: The lac repressor binds to the lac operator to inhibit transcription in E. coli. This inhibition can be relieved by adding lactose or isopropyl-β-D-thiogalactopyranoside (IPTG). lac repressor encoded by lacI
