[The description below was written by a language model from this plasmid's Addgene catalogue record and pLannotate feature annotations shown in this document.]
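Description:
EFNB2-gRNA3/4 is a small (about 4.3 kb) guide RNA expression plasmid built in the pSTBlue-1 cloning backbone and catalogued as a mammalian expression vector. It replicates in E. coli at high copy from a ColE1/pUC-type origin and is selected with ampicillin through the bla gene. The feature table also shows a kanamycin resistance gene (aph(3')-Ia), although the catalogue lists only ampicillin. Other backbone elements are an f1 origin for single-stranded DNA production, and the lac promoter/operator, CAP site and lacZα fragment of a blue/white screening cassette. T7 and SP6 phage promoters flank the cloning site, where the insert sits.

The payload is a synthetic sgRNA cassette. A human U6 RNA polymerase III promoter is followed by a short gap, which is where the EFNB2-targeting spacer would be expected to lie, and then by the Streptococcus pyogenes Cas9 guide RNA scaffold. Transcription in mammalian cells should therefore yield a complete single guide RNA. No Cas9 coding sequence, mammalian selection cassette or reporter is annotated, so the nuclease, and a donor template carrying the knock-in sequence, must be supplied separately.

According to the record, the guide is used to knock a tdTomato reporter into the EFNB2 (ephrin-B2) allele. The associated publication concerns arterial endothelial cells derived from human pluripotent stem cells, which suggests use in generating an EFNB2 reporter line. The "3/4" in the name is not explained, and only one guide sequence and one U6–scaffold cassette are recorded.
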