Addgene plasmid #139973: EFNB2-gRNA3/4
Purpose: gRNA used for knockin tdTomado into EFNB2 allele
Depositing lab: James Thomson. Publication: Functional characterization of human pluripotent stem cell-derived arterial endothelial cells. Zhang J, Chu LF, Hou Z, Schwartz MP, Hacker T, Vickerman V, Swanson S, Leng N, Nguyen BK, Elwell A, Bolin J, Brown ME, Stewart R, Burlingham WJ, Murphy WL, Thomson JA. Proc Natl Acad Sci U S A. 2017 Jul 25;114(30):E6072-E6078. doi: 10.1073/pnas.1702295114. Epub 2017 Jul 10. PubMed 28696312.
Backbone
  Vector backbone: pSTBlue-1
  Vector type: Mammalian Expression
Growth in bacteria
  Bacterial resistance: Ampicillin, 100 μg/mL
  Growth temperature: 37°C
  Growth strain: DH5alpha
  Copy number: High Copy
Gene/Insert
  Gene/Insert name: EFNB2-gRNA
  gRNA/shRNA sequence: TGTAGTAAATGTTCGCCGG
  Species: Synthetic
Terms and licenses: Academic/Nonprofit Terms; Industry Terms: Not Available to Industry
How to cite: EFNB2-gRNA3/4 was a gift from James Thomson (Addgene plasmid # 139973 ; http://n2t.net/addgene:139973 ; RRID:Addgene_139973)
