>Addgene plasmid #139973 | EFNB2-gRNA3/4 | depositor partial sequence | sequence record 270942 | gRNA sequence
TGTAGTAAATGTTCGCCGG
